>Addgene plasmid #117875 | CHL1 wt | addgene full sequence | sequence record 231297 | Addgene NGS Result
AGATCTAACATCCAAAGACGAAAGGTTGAATGAAACCTTTTTGCCATCCGACATCCACAGGTCCATTCTC
ACACATAAGTGCCAAACGCAACAGGAGGGGATACACTAGCAGCAGACCGTTGCAAACGCAGGACCTCCAC
TCCTCTTCTCCTCAACACCCACTTTTGCCATCGAAAAACCAGCCCAGTTATTGGGCTTGATTGGAGCTCG
CTCATTCCAATTCCTTCTATTAGGCTACTAACACCATGACTTTATTAGCCTGTCTATCCTGGCCCCCCTG
GCGAGGTTCATGTTTGTTTATTTCCGAATGCAACAAGCTCCGCATTACACCCGAACATCACTCCAGATGA
GGGCTTTCTGAGTGTGGGGTCAAATAGTTTCATGTTCCCCAAATGGCCCAAAACTGACAGTTTAAACGCT
GTCTTGGAACCTAATATGACAAAAGCGTGATCTCATCCAAGATGAACTAAGTTTGGTTCGTTGAAATGCT
AACGGCCAGTTGGTCAAAAAGAAACTTCCAAAAGTCGGCATACCGTTTGTCTTGTTTGGTATTGATTGAC
GAATGCTCAAAAATAATCTCATTAATGCTTAGCGCAGTCTCTCTATCGCTTCTGAACCCCGGTGCACCTG
TGCCGAAACGCAAATGGGGAAACACCCGCTTTTTGGATGATTATGCATTGTCTCCACATTGTATGCTTCC
AAGATTCTGGTGGGAATACTGCTGATAGCCTAACGTTCATGATCAAAATTTAACTGTTCTAACCCCTACT
TGACAGCAATATATAAACAGAAGGAAGCTGCCCTGTCTTAAACCTTTTTTTTTATCATCATTATTAGCTT
ACTTTCATAATTGCGACTGGTTCCAATTGACAAGCTTTTGATTTTAACGACTTTTAACGACAACTTGAGA
AGATCAAAAAACAACTAATTATTCGAAACGAGGAATTCATGTCTCTTCCTGAAACTAAATCTGATGATAT
CCTTCTTGATGCTTGGGACTTCCAAGGCCGTCCCGCCGATCGCTCAAAAACCGGCGGCTGGGCCAGCGCC
GCCATGATTCTTTGTATTGAGGCCGTGGAGAGGCTGACGACGTTAGGTATCGGAGTTAATCTGGTGACGT
ATTTGACGGGAACTATGCATTTAGGCAATGCAACTGCGGCTAACACCGTTACCAATTTCCTCGGAACTTC
TTTCATGCTCTGTCTCCTCGGTGGCTTCATCGCCGATACCTTTCTCGGCAGGTACCTAACGATTGCTATA
TTCGCCGCAATCCAAGCCACGGGTGTTTCAATCTTAACTCTATCAACAATCATACCGGGACTTCGACCAC
CAAGATGCAATCCAACAACGTCGTCTCACTGCGAACAAGCAAGTGGAATACAACTGACGGTCCTATACTT
AGCCTTATACCTCACCGCTCTAGGAACGGGAGGCGTGAAGGCTAGTGTCTCGGGTTTCGGGTCGGACCAA
TTCGATGAGACCGAACCAAAAGAACGATCGAAAATGACATATTTCTTCAACCGTTTCTTCTTTTGTATCA
ACGTTGGCTCTCTTTTAGCTGTGACGGTCCTTGTCTACGTACAAGACGATGTTGGACGCAAATGGGGCTA
TGGAATTTGCGCGTTTGCGATCGTGCTTGCACTCAGCGTTTTCTTGGCCGGAACAAACCGCTACCGTTTC
AAGAAGTTGATCGGTAGCCCGATGACGCAGGTTGCTGCGGTTATCGTGGCGGCGTGGAGGAATAGGAAGC
TCGAGCTGCCGGCAGATCCGTCCTATCTCTACGATGTGGATGATATTATTGCGGCGGAAGGTTCGATGAA
GGGTAAACAAAAGCTGCCACACACTGAACAATTCCGTTCATTAGATAAGGCAGCAATAAGGGATCAGGAA
GCGGGAGTTACCTCGAATGTATTCAACAAGTGGACACTCTCAACACTAACAGATGTTGAGGAAGTGAAAC
AAATCGTGCGAATGTTACCAATTTGGGCAACATGCATCCTCTTCTGGACCGTCCACGCTCAATTAACGAC
ATTATCAGTCGCACAATCCGAGACATTGGACCGTTCCATCGGGAGCTTCGAGATCCCTCCAGCATCGATG
GCAGTCTTCTACGTCGGTGGCCTCCTCCTAACCACCGCCGTCTATGACCGCGTCGCCATTCGTCTATGCA
AAAAGCTATTCAACTACCCCCATGGTCTAAGACCGCTTCAACGGATCGGTTTGGGGCTTTTCTTCGGATC
AATGGCTATGGCTGTGGCTGCTTTGGTCGAGCTCAAACGTCTTAGAACTGCACACGCTCATGGTCCAACA
GTCAAAACGCTTCCTCTAGGGTTTTATCTACTCATCCCACAATATCTTATTGTCGGTATCGGCGAAGCGT
TAATCTACACAGGACAGTTAGATTTCTTCTTGAGAGAGTGCCCTAAAGGTATGAAAGGGATGAGCACGGG
TCTATTGTTGAGCACATTGGCATTAGGCTTTTTCTTCAGCTCGGTTCTCGTGACAATCGTCGAGAAATTC
ACCGGGAAAGCTCATCCATGGATTGCCGATGATCTCAACAAGGGCCGTCTTTACAATTTCTACTGGCTTG
TGGCCGTACTTGTTGCCTTGAACTTCCTCATTTTCCTAGTTTTCTCCAAGTGGTACGTTTACAAGGAAAA
AAGACTAGCTGAGGTGGGGATTGAGTTGGATGATGAGCCGAGTATTCCAATGGGTCATCATCATCATCAT
CATCATCATCATTAAGTCGACCATCATCATCATCATCATTGAGTTTGTAGCCTTAGACATGACTGTTCCT
CAGTTCAAGTTGGGCACTTACGAGAAGACCGGTCTTGCTAGATTCTAATCAAGAGGATGTCAGAATGCCA
TTTGCCTGAGAGATGCAGGCTTCATTTTTGATACTTTTTTATTTGTAACCTATATAGTATAGGATTTTTT
TTGTCATTTTGTTTCTTCTCGTACGAGCTTGCTCCTGATCAGCCTATCTCGCAGCTGATGAATATCTTGT
GGTAGGGGTTTGGGAAAATCATTCGAGTTTGATGTTTTTCTTGGTATTTCCCACTCCTCTTCAGAGTACA
GAAGATTAAGTGAGACCTTCGTTTGTGCGGATCCCCCACACACCATAGCTTCAAAATGTTTCTACTCCTT
TTTTACTCTTCCAGATTTTCTCGGACTCCGCGCATCGCCGTACCACTTCAAAACACCCAAGCACAGCATA
CTAAATTTCCCCTCTTTCTTCCTCTAGGGTGTCGTTAATTACCCGTACTAAAGGTTTGGAAAAGAAAAAA
GAGACCGCCTCGTTTCTTTTTCTTCGTCGAAAAAGGCAATAAAAATTTTTATCACGTTTCTTTTTCTTGA
AAATTTTTTTTTTTGATTTTTTTCTCTTTCGATGACCTCCCATTGATATTTAAGTTAATAAACGGTCTTC
AATTTCTCAAGTTTCAGTTTCATTTTTCTTGTTCTATTACAACTTTTTTTACTTCTTGCTCATTAGAAAG
AAAGCATAGCAATCTAATCTAAGGGCGGTGTTGACAATTAATCATCGGCATAGTATATCGGCATAGTATA
ATACGACAAGGTGAGGAACTAAACCATGGCCAAGTTGACCAGTGCCGTTCCGGTGCTCACCGCGCGCGAC
GTCGCCGGAGCGGTCGAGTTCTGGACCGACCGGCTCGGGTTCTCCCGGGACTTCGTGGAGGACGACTTCG
CCGGTGTGGTCCGGGACGACGTGACCCTGTTCATCAGCGCGGTCCAGGACCAGGTGGTGCCGGACAACAC
CCTGGCCTGGGTGTGGGTGCGCGGCCTGGACGAGCTGTACGCCGAGTGGTCGGAGGTCGTGTCCACGAAC
TTCCGGGACGCCTCCGGGCCGGCCATGACCGAGATCGGCGAGCAGCCGTGGGGGCGGGAGTTCGCCCTGC
GCGACCCGGCCGGCAACTGCGTGCACTTCGTGGCCGAGGAGCAGGACTGACACGTCCGACGCGGCCCGAC
GGGTCCGAGGCCTCGGAGATCCGTCCCCCTTTTCCTTTGTCGATATCATGTAATTAGTTATGTCACGCTT
ACATTCACGCCCTCCCCCCACATCCGCTCTAACCGAAAAGGAAGGAGTTAGACAACCTGAAGTCTAGGTC
CCTATTTATTTTTTTATAGTTATGTTAGTATTAAGAACGTTATTTATATTTCAAATTTTTCTTTTTTTTC
TGTACAGACGCGTGTACGCATGTAACATTATACTGAAAACCTTGCTTGAGAAGGTTTTGGGACGCTCGAA
GGCTTTAATTTGCAAGCTGGAGACCAACATGTGAGCAAAAGGCCAGCAAAAGGCCAGGAACCGTAAAAAG
GCCGCGTTGCTCTGAGAGATCCCCTCATAATTTCCCCAAAACGTAACCATGTGTGAATAGATTTTGAGTA
AGCAGGGTTGCAGCCACGAGTGAGTCTTCCCTTGTTATTGTGTAGCCAGAATGCCGCAAAACTTCCATGC
CTAAGCGAACTGTTGAGAGTACGTTTCGATTTCTGACTGTGTTAGCCTGGAAGTGCTTGTCCCAACCTTG
TTTCTGAGCATGAACGCCCGCAAGCCAACATGTTAGTTGAAGCATCAGGGCGATTAGCAGCATGATATCA
AAACGCTCTGAGCTGCTCGTTCGGCTATGGCGTAGGCCTAGTCCGTAGGCAGGACTTTTCAAGTCTCGGA
AGGTTTCTTCAATCTGCATTCGCTTCGAATAGATATTAACAAGTTGTTTGGGTGTTCGAATTTCAACAGG
TAAGTTAGTTGCTAGAATCCATGGCTCCTTTGCCGACGCTGAGTAGATTTTAGGTGACGGGTGGTGACAA
TGAGTCCGTGTCGAGCGCTGATTTTTTCGGCCTTTAGAGCGAGATTTATACAATAGAATTTGGCATGAGA
TTGGGTTGCTTTTAGTCAGCCTCTTATAGCCTAAAGTCTTTGAGTGACTAGATGACATATCATGTAAGTT
GCTGATAGGTTTCCAGTTTTCCGCTCCTAGGTCTGCATATTGTACTTTTCCTCTTACTCGACTTAACCAG
TACCAACCCAGCTTCTCAACGGATTTATACCATGGCACTTTAAAGCCAGCATCACTGACAATGAGCGGTG
TGGTGTTACTCGGTAGAATGCTCGCAAGGTCGGCTAGAAATTGGTCATGAGCTTTCTTTGAACATTGCTC
TGAAAGCGGGAACGCTTTCTCATAAAGAGTAACAGAACGACCGTGTAGTGCGACTGAAGCTCGCAATACC
ATAAGCCGTTTTTGCTCACGGATATCAGACCAGTCAACAAGTACAATGGGCATCGTATTGCCCGAACAGA
TAAAGCTAGCATGCCAACGGTATACAGCGAGTCGCTCTTTGTGGAGGTGACGATTACCTAACAATCGGTC
GATTCGTTTGATGTTATGTTTTGTTCTCGCTTTGGTTGGCAGGTTACGGCCAAGTTCGGTAAGAGTGAGA
GTTTTACAGTCAAGTAAGGCGTGGCAAGCCAACGTTAAGCTGTTGAGTCGTTTTAAGTGTAATTCGGGGC
AGAATTGGTAAAGAGAGTCGTGTAAAATATCGAGTTCGCACATTTTGTTGTCTGATTATTGATTTTTGGC
GAAACCATTTGATCATATGACAAGATGTGTATCTACCTTAACTTAATGATTTTGATAAAAATCATTAGGG
GATTCATCAGCGCGTTGCTGGCGTTTTTCCATAGGCTCCGCCCCCCTGACGAGCATCACAAAAATCGACG
CTCAAGTCAGAGGTGGCGAAACCCGACAGGACTATAAAGATACCAGGCGTTTCCCCCTGGAAGCTCCCTC
GTGCGCTCTCCTGTTCCGACCCTGCCGCTTACCGGATACCTGTCCGCCTTTCTCCCTTCGGGAAGCGTGG
CGCTTTCTCATAGCTCACGCTGTAGGTATCTCAGTTCGGTGTAGGTCGTTCGCTCCAAGCTGGGCTGTGT
GCACGAACCCCCCGTTCAGCCCGACCGCTGCGCCTTATCCGGTAACTATCGTCTTGAGTCCAACCCGGTA
AGACACGACTTATCGCCACTGGCAGCAGCCACTGGTAACAGGATTAGCAGAGCGAGGTATGTAGGCGGTG
CTACAGAGTTCTTGAAGTGGTGGCCTAACTACGGCTACACTAGAAGAACAGTATTTGGTATCTGCGCTCT
GCTGAAGCCAGTTACCTTCGGAAAAAGAGTTGGTAGCTCTTGATCCGGCAAACAAACCACCGCTGGTAGC
GGTGGTTTTTTTGTTTGCAAGCAGCAGATTACGCGCAGAAAAAAAGGATCTCAAGAAGATCCTTTGATCT
TTTCTACGGGGTCTGACGCTCAGTGGAACGAAAACTCACGTTAAGGGATTTTGGTCATGAGATC
Features (pLannotate 1.2.2; 12 found; start..end, strand, type, name):
      2..940     +  promoter       AOX1 promoter: Pichia pastoris AOX1; inducible promoter, regulated by methanol
    949..2718    +  CDS            NPF6.3: PTR7_ARATH - Also known as CHL1, NRT1, NRT1.1. Experimental evidence at protein level: Swiss-Prot protein existence level 1. Dual affinity nitrate transporter. Involved in proton- dependent nitrate uptake and in the regulation of the nitrate transporter NRT2.1. Acts also as a nitrate sensor that trigger a specific signaling pathway stimulating lateral root growth and seed germination. The uptake activity is not required for sensor function. Displays an auxin transport facilitation inhibited by high nitrate concentration. Required to prevent auxin accumulation in preemerged lateral root primord
   2719..2736    +  CDS            capTEV™ (fragment): composite tag for in vivo biotinylation, TEV protease cleavage, and 6xHis tagging
   2752..2769    +  CDS            capTEV™ (fragment): composite tag for in vivo biotinylation, TEV protease cleavage, and 6xHis tagging
   2780..2845    +  CDS            AOX1 (fragment): ALOX1_KOMPC - Experimental evidence at protein level: Swiss-Prot protein existence level 1. Major isoform of alcohol oxidase, which catalyzes the oxidation of methanol to formaldehyde and hydrogen peroxide, the first step in the methanol utilization pathway of methylotrophic yeasts. From Komagataella phaffii (strain ATCC 76273 / CBS 7435 / CECT 11047 / NRRL Y-11430 / Wegner 21-1) (Yeast) (Pichia pastoris).
   2849..3095    +  terminator     AOX1 terminator: Pichia pastoris AOX1; transcription terminator for AOX1
   3116..3523    +  promoter       TEF1 promoter: S. cerevisiae TEF1; promoter for EF-1α
   3530..3577    +  promoter       EM7 promoter: synthetic bacterial promoter&nbsp
   3596..3970    +  CDS            BleoR: antibiotic-binding protein; Sh ble from Streptoalloteichus hindustanus; confers resistance to bleomycin, phleomycin, and Zeocin™
   4036..4283    +  terminator     CYC1 terminator: S. cerevisiae CYC1; transcription terminator for CYC1
   5565..5634    +  ncRNA          RNA-OUT: Accession: RF00240 - RNA-OUT
   5696..6284    -  rep_origin     ori: high-copy-number ColE1/pMB1/pBR322/pUC origin of replication
