[The description below was written by a language model from this plasmid's Addgene catalogue record and pLannotate feature annotations shown in this document.]
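Description:
CHL1 wt is a yeast expression plasmid built on the pPICZc backbone, designed for methanol-inducible protein production in Pichia pastoris (Komagataella phaffii). In E. coli it is maintained through a high-copy ColE1/pUC-type origin. Selection in both hosts relies on a single Sh ble (BleoR) gene conferring Zeocin resistance. This gene sits behind tandem promoters, the S. cerevisiae TEF1 promoter for yeast and the synthetic EM7 promoter for bacteria, and is followed by the CYC1 terminator. No yeast replication origin is annotated, consistent with pPICZ vectors normally being used by integration into the Pichia genome.

The payload is the wild-type Arabidopsis thaliana CHL1 coding sequence, placed directly downstream of the AOX1 promoter and terminated by the AOX1 terminator. There is a discrepancy in the record. The catalogue links the insert to Entrez gene AT5G40090 (CHS1-like 1), but the sequence annotation identifies the roughly 1.8 kb open reading frame as NPF6.3, also known as CHL1/NRT1.1. NPF6.3 is the dual-affinity, proton-coupled nitrate transporter that also acts as a nitrate sensor, and the shared alias may explain the mismatch. Two short fragments matching a composite TEV-cleavage/6xHis tag follow the coding sequence, suggesting a C-terminal protease-removable affinity tag, although the catalogue lists no tag. A segment of about 1.3 kb between the CYC1 terminator and the origin is largely unannotated apart from an RNA-OUT motif. The stated purpose is simply protein expression, and the design fits recombinant production and affinity purification of this plant membrane protein.
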