Addgene plasmid #117875: CHL1 wt
Purpose: protein expression
Depositing lab: Geoffrey Chang. Depositing organization: University of California, San Diego (UCSD).
Backbone
  Vector backbone: pPICZc
  Backbone size w/o insert (bp): 3329
  Vector type: Yeast Expression
Growth in bacteria
  Bacterial resistance: Bleocin (Zeocin), 50 μg/mL
  Growth temperature: 37°C
  Growth strain: DH5alpha
  Copy number: High Copy
Gene/Insert
  Gene/Insert name: CHL1 wt
  Species: A. thaliana (mustard weed)
  Entrez Gene: AT5G40090 (a.k.a. AT5G40090, CHL1, CHS1-like 1, MUD12.70, MUD12_70)
  Promoter: AOX
  Cloning method: Unknown
  Sequencing primers: 5′ GACTGGTTCCAATTGACAAGC; 3′ GCAAATGGCATTCTGACATCC
Terms and licenses: Academic/Nonprofit Terms; Industry Terms: Not Available to Industry
How to cite: CHL1 wt was a gift from Geoffrey Chang (Addgene plasmid # 117875 ; http://n2t.net/addgene:117875 ; RRID:Addgene_117875)
