>Addgene plasmid #117875 | CHL1 wt | depositor partial sequence | sequence record 222686 | insert sequence
ATGTCTCTTCCTGAAACTAAATCTGATGATATCCTTCTTGATGCTTGGGACTTCCAAGGCCGTCCCGCCG
ATCGCTCAAAAACCGGCGGCTGGGCCAGCGCCGCCATGATTCTTTGTATTGAGGCCGTGGAGAGGCTGAC
GACGTTAGGTATCGGAGTTAATCTGGTGACGTATTTGACGGGAACTATGCATTTAGGCAATGCAACTGCG
GCTAACACCGTTACCAATTTCCTCGGAACTTCTTTCATGCTCTGTCTCCTCGGTGGCTTCATCGCCGATA
CCTTTCTCGGCAGGTACCTAACGATTGCTATATTCGCCGCAATCCAAGCCACGGGTGTTTCAATCTTAAC
TCTATCAACAATCATACCGGGACTTCGACCACCAAGATGCAATCCAACAACGTCGTCTCACTGCGAACAA
GCAAGTGGAATACAACTGACGGTCCTATACTTAGCCTTATACCTCACCGCTCTAGGAACGGGAGGCGTGA
AGGCTAGTGTCTCGGGTTTCGGGTCGGACCAATTCGATGAGACCGAACCAAAAGAACGATCGAAAATGAC
ATATTTCTTCAACCGTTTCTTCTTTTGTATCAACGTTGGCTCTCTTTTAGCTGTGACGGTCCTTGTCTAC
GTACAAGACGATGTTGGACGCAAATGGGGCTATGGAATTTGCGCGTTTGCGATCGTGCTTGCACTCAGCG
TTTTCTTGGCCGGAACAAACCGCTACCGTTTCAAGAAGTTGATCGGTAGCCCGATGACGCAGGTTGCTGC
GGTTATCGTGGCGGCGTGGAGGAATAGGAAGCTCGAGCTGCCGGCAGATCCGTCCTATCTCTACGATGTG
GATGATATTATTGCGGCGGAAGGTTCGATGAAGGGTAAACAAAAGCTGCCACACACTGAACAATTCCGTT
CATTAGATAAGGCAGCAATAAGGGATCAGGAAGCGGGAGTTACCTCGAATGTATTCAACAAGTGGACACT
CTCAACACTAACAGATGTTGAGGAAGTGAAACAAATCGTGCGAATGTTACCAATTTGGGCAACATGCATC
CTCTTCTGGACCGTCCACGCTCAATTAACGACATTATCAGTCGCACAATCCGAGACATTGGACCGTTCCA
TCGGGAGCTTCGAGATCCCTCCAGCATCGATGGCAGTCTTCTACGTCGGTGGCCTCCTCCTAACCACCGC
CGTCTATGACCGCGTCGCCATTCGTCTATGCAAAAAGCTATTCAACTACCCCCATGGTCTAAGACCGCTT
CAACGGATCGGTTTGGGGCTTTTCTTCGGATCAATGGCTATGGCTGTGGCTGCTTTGGTCGAGCTCAAAC
GTCTTAGAACTGCACACGCTCATGGTCCAACAGTCAAAACGCTTCCTCTAGGGTTTTATCTACTCATCCC
ACAATATCTTATTGTCGGTATCGGCGAAGCGTTAATCTACACAGGACAGTTAGATTTCTTCTTGAGAGAG
TGCCCTAAAGGTATGAAAGGGATGAGCACGGGTCTATTGTTGAGCACATTGGCATTAGGCTTTTTCTTCA
GCTCGGTTCTCGTGACAATCGTCGAGAAATTCACCGGGAAAGCTCATCCATGGATTGCCGATGATCTCAA
CAAGGGCCGTCTTTACAATTTCTACTGGCTTGTGGCCGTACTTGTTGCCTTGAACTTCCTCATTTTCCTA
GTTTTCTCCAAGTGGTACGTTTACAAGGAAAAAAGACTAGCTGAGGTGGGGATTGAGTTGGATGATGAGC
CGAGTATTCCAATGGGTCAT
